>Addgene plasmid #109546 | pME-mKate2-KDEL-pA | depositor full sequence | sequence record 206483 | Full Sequence
CTTTCCTGCGTTATCCCCTGATTCTGTGGATAACCGTATTACCGCCTTTGAGTGAGCTGATACCGCTCGC
CGCAGCCGAACGACCGAGCGCAGCGAGTCAGTGAGCGAGGAAGCGGAAGAGCGCCCAATACGCAAACCGC
CTCTCCCCGCGCGTTGGCCGATTCATTAATGCAGCTGGCACGACAGGTTTCCCGACTGGAAAGCGGGCAG
TGAGCGCAACGCAATTAATACGCGTACCGCTAGCCAGGAAGAGTTTGTAGAAACGCAAAAAGGCCATCCG
TCAGGATGGCCTTCTGCTTAGTTTGATGCCTGGCAGTTTATGGCGGGCGTCCTGCCCGCCACCCTCCGGG
CCGTTGCTTCACAACGTTCAAATCCGCTCCCGGCGGATTTGTCCTACTCAGGAGAGCGTTCACCGACAAA
CAACAGATAAAACGAAAGGCCCAGTCTTCCGACTGAGCCTTTCGTTTTATTTGATGCCTGGCAGTTCCCT
ACTCTCGCGTTAACGCTAGCATGGATGTTTTCCCAGTCACGACGTTGTAAAACGACGGCCAGTCTTAAGC
TCGGGCCCCAAATAATGATTTTATTTTGACTGATAGTGACCTGTTCGTTGCAACACATTGATGAGCAATG
CTTTTTTATAATGCCAACTTTGTACAAAAAAGCAGGCTGCCACCATGCTGCTATCCGTGCCGTTGCTGCT
CGGCCTCCTCGGCCTGGCCGTCGCCCTCGAGGTGAGCGAGCTGATTAAGGAGAACATGCACATGAAGCTG
TACATGGAGGGCACCGTGAACAACCACCACTTCAAGTGCACATCCGAGGGCGAAGGCAAGCCCTACGAGG
GCACCCAGACCATGAGAATCAAGGCGGTCGAGGGCGGCCCTCTCCCCTTCGCCTTCGACATCCTGGCTAC
CAGCTTCATGTACGGCAGCAAAACCTTCATCAACCACACCCAGGGCATCCCCGACTTCTTTAAGCAGTCC
TTCCCCGAGGGCTTCACATGGGAGAGAGTCACCACATACGAAGACGGGGGCGTGCTGACCGCTACCCAGG
ACACCAGCCTCCAGGACGGCTGCCTCATCTACAACGTCAAGATCAGAGGGGTGAACTTCCCATCCAACGG
CCCTGTGATGCAGAAGAAAACACTCGGCTGGGAGGCCTCCACCGAGACCCTGTACCCCGCTGACGGCGGC
CTGGAAGGCAGAGCCGACATGGCCCTGAAGCTCGTGGGCGGGGGCCACCTGATCTGCAACTTGAAGACCA
CATACAGATCCAAGAAACCCGCTAAGAACCTCAAGATGCCCGGCGTCTACTATGTGGACAGAAGACTGGA
AAGAATCAAGGAGGCCGACAAAGAGACCTACGTCGAGCAGCACGAGGTGGCTGTGGCCAGATACTGCGAC
CTCCCTAGCAAACTGGGGCACAGAGGATCCAAGGACGAGCTGTAAACCCAGCTTTCTTGTACAAAGTTGG
CATTATAAGAAAGCATTGCTTATCAATTTGTTGCAACGAACAGGTCACTATCAGTCAAAATAAAATCATT
ATTTGCCATCCAGCTGATATCCCCTATAGTGAGTCGTATTACATGGTCATAGCTGTTTCCTGGCAGCTCT
GGCCCGTGTCTCAAAATCTCTGATGTTACATTGCACAAGATAAAATAATATCATCATGAACAATAAAACT
GTCTGCTTACATAAACAGTAATACAAGGGGTGTTATGAGCCATATTCAACGGGAAACGTCGAGGCCGCGA
TTAAATTCCAACATGGATGCTGATTTATATGGGTATAAATGGGCTCGCGATAATGTCGGGCAATCAGGTG
CGACAATCTATCGCTTGTATGGGAAGCCCGATGCGCCAGAGTTGTTTCTGAAACATGGCAAAGGTAGCGT
TGCCAATGATGTTACAGATGAGATGGTCAGACTAAACTGGCTGACGGAATTTATGCCTCTTCCGACCATC
AAGCATTTTATCCGTACTCCTGATGATGCATGGTTACTCACCACTGCGATCCCCGGAAAAACAGCATTCC
AGGTATTAGAAGAATATCCTGATTCAGGTGAAAATATTGTTGATGCGCTGGCAGTGTTCCTGCGCCGGTT
GCATTCGATTCCTGTTTGTAATTGTCCTTTTAACAGCGATCGCGTATTTCGTCTCGCTCAGGCGCAATCA
CGAATGAATAACGGTTTGGTTGATGCGAGTGATTTTGATGACGAGCGTAATGGCTGGCCTGTTGAACAAG
TCTGGAAAGAAATGCATAAACTTTTGCCATTCTCACCGGATTCAGTCGTCACTCATGGTGATTTCTCACT
TGATAACCTTATTTTTGACGAGGGGAAATTAATAGGTTGTATTGATGTTGGACGAGTCGGAATCGCAGAC
CGATACCAGGATCTTGCCATCCTATGGAACTGCCTCGGTGAGTTTTCTCCTTCATTACAGAAACGGCTTT
TTCAAAAATATGGTATTGATAATCCTGATATGAATAAATTGCAGTTTCATTTGATGCTCGATGAGTTTTT
CTAATCAGAATTGGTTAATTGGTTGTAACACTGGCAGAGCATTACGCTGACTTGACGGGACGGCGCAAGC
TCATGACCAAAATCCCTTAACGTGAGTTACGCGTCGTTCCACTGAGCGTCAGACCCCGTAGAAAAGATCA
AAGGATCTTCTTGAGATCCTTTTTTTCTGCGCGTAATCTGCTGCTTGCAAACAAAAAAACCACCGCTACC
AGCGGTGGTTTGTTTGCCGGATCAAGAGCTACCAACTCTTTTTCCGAAGGTAACTGGCTTCAGCAGAGCG
CAGATACCAAATACTGTTCTTCTAGTGTAGCCGTAGTTAGGCCACCACTTCAAGAACTCTGTAGCACCGC
CTACATACCTCGCTCTGCTAATCCTGTTACCAGTGGCTGCTGCCAGTGGCGATAAGTCGTGTCTTACCGG
GTTGGACTCAAGACGATAGTTACCGGATAAGGCGCAGCGGTCGGGCTGAACGGGGGGTTCGTGCACACAG
CCCAGCTTGGAGCGAACGACCTACACCGAACTGAGATACCTACAGCGTGAGCTATGAGAAAGCGCCACGC
TTCCCGAAGGGAGAAAGGCGGACAGGTATCCGGTAAGCGGCAGGGTCGGAACAGGAGAGCGCACGAGGGA
GCTTCCAGGGGGAAACGCCTGGTATCTTTATAGTCCTGTCGGGTTTCGCCACCTCTGACTTGAGCGTCGA
TTTTTGTGATGCTCGTCAGGGGGGCGGAGCCTATGGAAAAACGCCAGCAACGCGGCCTTTTTACGGTTCC
TGGCCTTTTGCTGGCCTTTTGCTCACATGTT
Features (pLannotate 1.2.2; 10 found; start..end, strand, type, name):
    121..213     +  CDS            lacI (fragment): lac repressor; lacI; The lac repressor binds to the lac operator to inhibit transcription in E. coli. This inhibition can be relieved by adding lactose or isopropyl-β-D-thiogalactopyranoside (IPTG).
    268..295     -  terminator     rrnB T2 terminator: transcription terminator T2 from the E. coli rrnB gene
    427..470     +  terminator     rrnB T1 terminator: Escherichia coli rrnB; transcription terminator T1 from the E. coli rrnB gene
    517..553     -  CDS            lacZα (fragment): LacZα fragment of β-galactosidase; lacZ fragment
    569..668     +  protein_bind   attL1: mutant version of attL; recombination site for the Gateway® LR reaction LR Clonase™
    732..1424    +  CDS            mKate2: mKate2 is a basic (constitutively fluorescent) red fluorescent protein published in 2009, derived from Entacmaea quadricolor. It is reported to be a rapidly-maturing monomer with moderate acid sensitivity.
   1446..1545    -  protein_bind   attL2: mutant version of attL; recombination site for the Gateway® LR reaction LR Clonase™
   1563..1581    -  promoter       T7 promoter: promoter for bacteriophage T7 RNA polymerase
   1715..2524    +  CDS            KanR: aminoglycoside phosphotransferase; aph(3')-Ia; confers resistance to kanamycin in bacteria or G418 (Geneticin®) in eukaryotes
   2671..3259    +  rep_origin     ori: high-copy-number ColE1/pMB1/pBR322/pUC origin of replication
