>Addgene plasmid #109546 | pME-mKate2-KDEL-pA | addgene full sequence | sequence record 223868 | Addgene NGS Result
CAAATAATGATTTTATTTTGACTGATAGTGACCTGTTCGTTGCAACAAATTGATGAGCAATGCTTTTTTA
TAATGCCAACTTTGTACAAAAAAGCAGGCTGCCACCATGCTGCTATCCGTGCCGTTGCTGCTCGGCCTCC
TCGGCCTGGCCGTCGCCCTCGAGGTGAGCGAGCTGATTAAGGAGAACATGCACATGAAGCTGTACATGGA
GGGCACCGTGAACAACCACCACTTCAAGTGCACATCCGAGGGCGAAGGCAAGCCCTACGAGGGCACCCAG
ACCATGAGAATCAAGGCGGTCGAGGGCGGCCCTCTCCCCTTCGCCTTCGACATCCTGGCTACCAGCTTCA
TGTACGGCAGCAAAACCTTCATCAACCACACCCAGGGCATCCCCGACTTCTTTAAGCAGTCCTTCCCCGA
GGGCTTCACATGGGAGAGAGTCACCACATACGAAGACGGGGGCGTGCTGACCGCTACCCAGGACACCAGC
CTCCAGGACGGCTGCCTCATCTACAACGTCAAGATCAGAGGGGTGAACTTCCCATCCAACGGCCCTGTGA
TGCAGAAGAAAACACTCGGCTGGGAGGCCTCCACCGAGACCCTGTACCCCGCTGACGGCGGCCTGGAAGG
CAGAGCCGACATGGCCCTGAAGCTCGTGGGCGGGGGCCACCTGATCTGCAACTTGAAGACCACATACAGA
TCCAAGAAACCCGCTAAGAACCTCAAGATGCCCGGCGTCTACTATGTGGACAGAAGACTGGAAAGAATCA
AGGAGGCCGACAAAGAGACCTACGTCGAGCAGCACGAGGTGGCTGTGGCCAGATACTGCGACCTCCCTAG
CAAACTGGGGCACAGAGGATCCAAGGACGAGCTGTAAACCCAGCTTTCTTGTACAAAGTTGGCATTATAA
GAAAGCATTGCTTATCAATTTGTTGCAACGAACAGGTCACTATCAGTCAAAATAAAATCATTATTTGCCA
TCCAGCTGATATCCCCTATAGTGAGTCGTATTACATGGTCATAGCTGTTTCCTGGCAGCTCTGGCCCGTG
TCTCAAAATCTCTGATGTTACATTGCACAAGATAAAAATATATCATCATGAACAATAAAACTGTCTGCTT
ACATAAACAGTAATACAAGGGGTGTTATGAGCCATATTCAACGGGAAACGTCGAGGCCGCGATTAAATTC
CAACATGGATGCTGATTTATATGGGTATAAATGGGCTCGCGATAATGTCGGGCAATCAGGTGCGACAATC
TATCGCTTGTATGGGAAGCCCGATGCGCCAGAGTTGTTTCTGAAACATGGCAAAGGTAGCGTTGCCAATG
ATGTTACAGATGAGATGGTCAGACTAAACTGGCTGACGGAATTTATGCCTCTTCCGACCATCAAGCATTT
TATCCGTACTCCTGATGATGCATGGTTACTCACCACTGCGATCCCCGGAAAAACAGCATTCCAGGTATTA
GAAGAATATCCTGATTCAGGTGAAAATATTGTTGATGCGCTGGCAGTGTTCCTGCGCCGGTTGCATTCGA
TTCCTGTTTGTAATTGTCCTTTTAACAGCGATCGCGTATTTCGTCTCGCTCAGGCGCAATCACGAATGAA
TAACGGTTTGGTTGATGCGAGTGATTTTGATGACGAGCGTAATGGCTGGCCTGTTGAACAAGTCTGGAAA
GAAATGCATAAACTTTTGCCATTCTCACCGGATTCAGTCGTCACTCATGGTGATTTCTCACTTGATAACC
TTATTTTTGACGAGGGGAAATTAATAGGTTGTATTGATGTTGGACGAGTCGGAATCGCAGACCGATACCA
GGATCTTGCCATCCTATGGAACTGCCTCGGTGAGTTTTCTCCTTCATTACAGAAACGGCTTTTTCAAAAA
TATGGTATTGATAATCCTGATATGAATAAATTGCAGTTTCATTTGATGCTCGATGAGTTTTTCTAATCAG
AATTGGTTAATTGGTTGTAACACTGGCAGAGCATTACGCTGACTTGACGGGACGGCGCAAGCTCATGACC
AAAATCCCTTAACGTGAGTTACGCGTCGTTCCACTGAGCGTCAGACCCCGTAGAAAAGATCAAAGGATCT
TCTTGAGATCCTTTTTTTCTGCGCGTAATCTGCTGCTTGCAAACAAAAAAACCACCGCTACCAGCGGTGG
TTTGTTTGCCGGATCAAGAGCTACCAACTCTTTTTCCGAAGGTAACTGGCTTCAGCAGAGCGCAGATACC
AAATACTGTTCTTCTAGTGTAGCCGTAGTTAGGCCACCACTTCAAGAACTCTGTAGCACCGCCTACATAC
CTCGCTCTGCTAATCCTGTTACCAGTGGCTGCTGCCAGTGGCGATAAGTCGTGTCTTACCGGGTTGGACT
CAAGACGATAGTTACCGGATAAGGCGCAGCGGTCGGGCTGAACGGGGGGTTCGTGCACACAGCCCAGCTT
GGAGCGAACGACCTACACCGAACTGAGATACCTACAGCGTGAGCTATGAGAAAGCGCCACGCTTCCCGAA
GGGAGAAAGGCGGACAGGTATCCGGTAAGCGGCAGGGTCGGAACAGGAGAGCGCACGAGGGAGCTTCCAG
GGGGAAACGCCTGGTATCTTTATAGTCCTGTCGGGTTTCGCCACCTCTGACTTGAGCGTCGATTTTTGTG
ATGCTCGTCAGGGGGGCGGAGCCTATGGAAAAACGCCAGCAACGCGGCCTTTTTACGGTTCCTGGCCTTT
TGCTGGCCTTTTGCTCACATGTTCTTTCCTGCGTTATCCCCTGATTCTGTGGATAACCGTATTACCGCCT
TTGAGTGAGCTGATACCGCTCGCCGCAGCCGAACGACCGAGCGCAGCGAGTCAGTGAGCGAGGAAGCGGA
AGAGCGCCCAATACGCAAACCGCCTCTCCCCGCGCGTTGGCCGATTCATTAATGCAGCTGGCACGACAGG
TTTCCCGACTGGAAAGCGGGCAGTGAGCGCAACGCAATTAATACGCGTACCGCTAGCCAGGAAGAGTTTG
TAGAAACGCAAAAAGGCCATCCGTCAGGATGGCCTTCTGCTTAGTTTGATGCCTGGCAGTTTATGGCGGG
CGTCCTGCCCGCCACCCTCCGGGCCGTTGCTTCACAACGTTCAAATCCGCTCCCGGCGGATTTGTCCTAC
TCAGGAGAGCGTTCACCGACAAACAACAGATAAAACGAAAGGCCCAGTCTTCCGACTGAGCCTTTCGTTT
TATTTGATGCCTGGCAGTTCCCTACTCTCGCGTTAACGCTAGCATGGATGTTTTCCCAGTCACGACGTTG
TAAAACGACGGCCAGTCTTAAGCTCGGGCCC
Features (pLannotate 1.2.2; 10 found; start..end, strand, type, name):
      1..100     +  protein_bind   attL1: mutant version of attL; recombination site for the Gateway® LR reaction LR Clonase™
    164..856     +  CDS            mKate2: mKate2 is a basic (constitutively fluorescent) red fluorescent protein published in 2009, derived from Entacmaea quadricolor. It is reported to be a rapidly-maturing monomer with moderate acid sensitivity.
    878..977     -  protein_bind   attL2: mutant version of attL; recombination site for the Gateway® LR reaction LR Clonase™
    995..1013    -  promoter       T7 promoter: promoter for bacteriophage T7 RNA polymerase
   1147..1956    +  CDS            KanR: aminoglycoside phosphotransferase; aph(3')-Ia; confers resistance to kanamycin in bacteria or G418 (Geneticin®) in eukaryotes
   2103..2691    +  rep_origin     ori: high-copy-number ColE1/pMB1/pBR322/pUC origin of replication
   2874..2966    +  CDS            lacI (fragment): lac repressor; lacI; The lac repressor binds to the lac operator to inhibit transcription in E. coli. This inhibition can be relieved by adding lactose or isopropyl-β-D-thiogalactopyranoside (IPTG).
   3021..3048    -  terminator     rrnB T2 terminator: transcription terminator T2 from the E. coli rrnB gene
   3180..3223    +  terminator     rrnB T1 terminator: Escherichia coli rrnB; transcription terminator T1 from the E. coli rrnB gene
   3270..3306    -  CDS            lacZα (fragment): LacZα fragment of β-galactosidase; lacZ fragment
