[The description below was written by a language model from this plasmid's Addgene catalogue record and pLannotate feature annotations shown in this document.]
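Description:
pME-mKate2-KDEL-pA is a Multisite Gateway middle-entry clone built on the pDONR 221 backbone and catalogued among zebrafish plasmids. It is a small (about 3.3 kb) bacterial shuttle construct, propagated at high copy from a ColE1/pUC-type origin and selected with kanamycin through an aph(3')-Ia resistance gene. The rrnB T1 and T2 terminators upstream of the cassette insulate the insert from read-through transcription in E. coli. The short lacI and lacZα fragments and the T7 promoter next to attL2 are backbone remnants. Two full sequence records, one from the depositor and one from repository sequencing, have the same length and identical feature sets. They differ only in where numbering begins.

The payload sits between attL1 and attL2, the sites used in an LR Clonase reaction to transfer the insert into a destination vector together with 5' and 3' entry elements. It encodes the monomeric red fluorescent protein mKate2, preceded by the calreticulin signal sequence and followed by a KDEL motif. The signal peptide directs the nascent protein into the endoplasmic reticulum, and KDEL retrieves it there, so the fusion acts as a luminal marker of the ER, or of the ER/sarcoplasmic reticulum in muscle. The annotation calls only the mKate2 coding region; the short flanking intervals inside the att sites are consistent with the targeting sequences but are not annotated separately. Although the name ends in "pA", no polyadenylation signal is annotated, and the gap between mKate2 and attL2 is very short. The entry clone carries no eukaryotic promoter, so expression depends on the promoter supplied by recombination. The assembled constructs are intended for live imaging of organelles in zebrafish.
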