Addgene plasmid #109546: pME-mKate2-KDEL-pA
Purpose: Multisite gateway vector for expression of mKate2 fused to the 5' signal sequence from calreticulin and 3' KDEL ER retention sequence (marks the ER, or ER/SR in muscle)
Depositing lab: Rob Parton. Depositing organization: University of Queensland, Institute for Molecular Bioscience. Publication: In vivo cell biological screening identifies an endocytic capture mechanism for T-tubule formation. Hall TE, Martel N, Ariotti N, Xiong Z, Lo HP, Ferguson C, Rae J, Lim YW, Parton RG. Nat Commun. 2020 Jul 24;11(1):3711. doi: 10.1038/s41467-020-17486-w. PubMed 32709891.
Backbone
  Vector backbone: pDONR 221
  Vector type: Zebrafish plasmids
Growth in bacteria
  Bacterial resistance: Kanamycin, 50 μg/mL
  Growth temperature: 37°C
  Growth strain: DH5alpha
  Copy number: High Copy
Gene/Insert
  Gene/Insert name: mKate2 fused to the 5' signal sequence from calreticulin and 3' KDEL ER retention sequence
  Species: Synthetic
  Cloning method: Gateway Cloning
Terms and licenses: Academic/Nonprofit Terms; Industry Terms: Not Available to Industry
How to cite: pME-mKate2-KDEL-pA was a gift from Rob Parton (Addgene plasmid # 109546 ; http://n2t.net/addgene:109546 ; RRID:Addgene_109546)
